Addgene plasmid #60261: pENTR D-TOPO-C3_13
Purpose: This plasmid contains a human pancreatic islet active enhancer, which can be shuttled into a Gateway destination vector, such as pGL4.23-Gateway.
Depositing lab: Jorge Ferrer. Depositing organization: Imperial College London. Publication: Pancreatic islet enhancer clusters enriched in type 2 diabetes risk-associated variants. Pasquali L, Gaulton KJ, Rodriguez-Segui SA, Mularoni L, Miguel-Escalada I, Akerman I, Tena JJ, Moran I, Gomez-Marin C, van de Bunt M, Ponsa-Cobas J, Castro N, Nammo T, Cebola I, Garcia-Hurtado J, Maestro MA, Pattou F, Piemonti L, Berney T, Gloyn AL, Ravassard P, Gomez-Skarmeta JL, Muller F, McCarthy MI, Ferrer J. Nat Genet. 2014 Feb;46(2):136-43. doi: 10.1038/ng.2870. Epub 2014 Jan 12. PubMed 24413736.
Backbone
  Vector backbone: pENTR/D-TOPO
  Backbone manufacturer: Invitrogen
  Backbone size w/o insert (bp): 2580
  Vector type: Entry Vector
Growth in bacteria
  Bacterial resistance: Kanamycin, 50 μg/mL
  Growth temperature: 37°C
  Growth strain: DH5alpha
  Copy number: Unknown
Gene/Insert
  Gene/Insert name: EDN3 enhancer (alt name: EDN3)
  Species: H. sapiens (human)
  Entrez Gene: EDN3 (a.k.a. ET-3, ET3, HSCR4, PPET3, WS4B)
  Cloning method: TOPO Cloning
  Sequencing primers: 5′ M13 Fw; 3′ M13 Rev
Terms and licenses: Academic/Nonprofit Terms; Industry Terms: Not Available to Industry
Depositor comments: chromosome : chr20; start: 57374048 end: 57374748 (genomic position corresponds to the version of the human genome hg18) Fw primer used for cloning: CACCCATTCAGAAGCCCTTTCC Rv primer used for cloning: TTCTGCACCCAGCTTTGTAAGAGG
How to cite: pENTR D-TOPO-C3_13 was a gift from Jorge Ferrer (Addgene plasmid # 60261 ; http://n2t.net/addgene:60261 ; RRID:Addgene_60261)
