[The description below was written by a language model from this plasmid's Addgene catalogue record and pLannotate feature annotations shown in this document.]
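Description:
pENTR D-TOPO-C3_13 is a Gateway entry clone built on the Invitrogen pENTR/D-TOPO backbone and carrying a human genomic fragment described as an EDN3 enhancer, one of a set of regulatory elements active in human pancreatic islets. The plasmid is 3,277 nt in the depositor's full sequence, and it is propagated in E. coli through a high-copy ColE1/pUC-type origin with selection by a kanamycin resistance gene (aminoglycoside phosphotransferase). The insert was amplified from chromosome 20 (a region of about 700 bp, with coordinates given in the hg18 assembly) and introduced by directional TOPO cloning. It lies in the unannotated interval between the attL1 and attL2 sites.

The attL sites are the functional core of the vector. In an LR Clonase reaction they recombine with attR sites in a destination vector, transferring the enhancer in a defined orientation without restriction cloning. The record names pGL4.23-Gateway as an example destination, which would place the fragment in a reporter context for testing its enhancer activity. The entry clone has no eukaryotic promoter or reporter of its own, so it serves as a shuttle and storage construct rather than an assay vector. The rrnB T1 and T2 terminators upstream of attL1 insulate the insert from read-through transcription originating in the backbone. A T7 promoter sits just outside attL2, and M13 forward and reverse priming sites are listed for sequencing the insert. The short lacI and lacZα fragments in the annotation are backbone remnants and not functional genes.
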