Features (pLannotate 1.2.2; 9 found; start..end, strand, type, name):
    121..213     +  CDS            lacI (fragment): lac repressor; lacI; The lac repressor binds to the lac operator to inhibit transcription in E. coli. This inhibition can be relieved by adding lactose or isopropyl-β-D-thiogalactopyranoside (IPTG).
    268..295     -  terminator     rrnB T2 terminator: transcription terminator T2 from the E. coli rrnB gene
    427..470     +  terminator     rrnB T1 terminator: Escherichia coli rrnB; transcription terminator T1 from the E. coli rrnB gene
    517..553     -  CDS            lacZα (fragment): LacZα fragment of β-galactosidase; lacZ fragment
    569..668     +  protein_bind   attL1: mutant version of attL; recombination site for the Gateway® LR reaction LR Clonase™
   1402..1501    -  protein_bind   attL2: mutant version of attL; recombination site for the Gateway® LR reaction LR Clonase™
   1519..1537    -  promoter       T7 promoter: promoter for bacteriophage T7 RNA polymerase
   1671..2480    +  CDS            KanR: aminoglycoside phosphotransferase; aph(3')-Ia; confers resistance to kanamycin in bacteria or G418 (Geneticin®) in eukaryotes
   2627..3215    +  rep_origin     ori: high-copy-number ColE1/pMB1/pBR322/pUC origin of replication
>Addgene plasmid #60261 | pENTR D-TOPO-C3_13 | depositor full sequence | sequence record 96524 | Full Sequence
CTTTCCTGCGTTATCCCCTGATTCTGTGGATAACCGTATTACCGCCTTTGAGTGAGCTGATACCGCTCGC
CGCAGCCGAACGACCGAGCGCAGCGAGTCAGTGAGCGAGGAAGCGGAAGAGCGCCCAATACGCAAACCGC
CTCTCCCCGCGCGTTGGCCGATTCATTAATGCAGCTGGCACGACAGGTTTCCCGACTGGAAAGCGGGCAG
TGAGCGCAACGCAATTAATACGCGTACCGCTAGCCAGGAAGAGTTTGTAGAAACGCAAAAAGGCCATCCG
TCAGGATGGCCTTCTGCTTAGTTTGATGCCTGGCAGTTTATGGCGGGCGTCCTGCCCGCCACCCTCCGGG
CCGTTGCTTCACAACGTTCAAATCCGCTCCCGGCGGATTTGTCCTACTCAGGAGAGCGTTCACCGACAAA
CAACAGATAAAACGAAAGGCCCAGTCTTCCGACTGAGCCTTTCGTTTTATTTGATGCCTGGCAGTTCCCT
ACTCTCGCGTTAACGCTAGCATGGATGTTTTCCCAGTCACGACGTTGTAAAACGACGGCCAGTCTTAAGC
TCGGGCCCCAAATAATGATTTTATTTTGACTGATAGTGACCTGTTCGTTGCAACAAATTGATGAGCAATG
CTTTTTTATAATGCCAACTTTGTACAAAAAAGCAGGCTCCGCGGCCGCCCCCTTCACCCATTCAGAAGCC
CTTTCCATCAGCTTCCAGGCACAAGTGTACCCTTCACCTCCAAGAGCGGGCAGAGCCCTGTTAGAGGGTG
GTCGGGGCAAAGCCAAAGGCCCAGGCACACCGCAACCCCCCCGCCGCCACAGCCGGAACTGGCACGTCGG
AGGCACTGAGGCCCAGGGGCCTGTGCCCTGTGCTGCACCCCGCCTACCTGCCGCAATGCTGGGAGACAGC
AAACAGGAACCACTTGAGGGGCCATCAGCCGCTGCTGATGCGAATCAAAGAGCACGCGGTCCCCAGCCCA
GGGCGGAAGCACGCTGGCCACCCATTAGTTGTTATGGAAACTCATTACCCCAAGAGGTTGTTCAGCTGAA
AATATAAACAATTTCCCGAAAGGTTTTAGCAAAATTCATGGGTGACAGCCGTAATGGCACTATTAAGGGA
GAGGAGGATGTTCTCTCCTGCAGCTGTGGGTTGCGGCCTGCCTTGTGTCAGGGGCACCTGCTCTCCCATG
TCTTTCCACTGCCACCCACCCAGTGGCATGAGGCCAGACACGCGGCAGGTCCTCCTCAAGCCTCGTGAGT
CCTCCTGTCGGGGGCTACTCCACGTCACTCAGACACTGTCCTACACTGGGGAGAGAGAAATCCCAAGGCA
ATGTGCCTCTTCTGGGCTCCCTGAGCAAATCCCTCTTACAAAGCTGGGTGCAGAAAAGGGTGGGCGCGCC
GACCCAGCTTTCTTGTACAAAGTTGGCATTATAAGAAAGCATTGCTTATCAATTTGTTGCAACGAACAGG
TCACTATCAGTCAAAATAAAATCATTATTTGCCATCCAGCTGATATCCCCTATAGTGAGTCGTATTACAT
GGTCATAGCTGTTTCCTGGCAGCTCTGGCCCGTGTCTCAAAATCTCTGATGTTACATTGCACAAGATAAA
AATATATCATCATGAACAATAAAACTGTCTGCTTACATAAACAGTAATACAAGGGGTGTTATGAGCCATA
TTCAACGGGAAACGTCGAGGCCGCGATTAAATTCCAACATGGATGCTGATTTATATGGGTATAAATGGGC
TCGCGATAATGTCGGGCAATCAGGTGCGACAATCTATCGCTTGTATGGGAAGCCCGATGCGCCAGAGTTG
TTTCTGAAACATGGCAAAGGTAGCGTTGCCAATGATGTTACAGATGAGATGGTCAGACTAAACTGGCTGA
CGGAATTTATGCCTCTTCCGACCATCAAGCATTTTATCCGTACTCCTGATGATGCATGGTTACTCACCAC
TGCGATCCCCGGAAAAACAGCATTCCAGGTATTAGAAGAATATCCTGATTCAGGTGAAAATATTGTTGAT
GCGCTGGCAGTGTTCCTGCGCCGGTTGCATTCGATTCCTGTTTGTAATTGTCCTTTTAACAGCGATCGCG
TATTTCGTCTCGCTCAGGCGCAATCACGAATGAATAACGGTTTGGTTGATGCGAGTGATTTTGATGACGA
GCGTAATGGCTGGCCTGTTGAACAAGTCTGGAAAGAAATGCATAAACTTTTGCCATTCTCACCGGATTCA
GTCGTCACTCATGGTGATTTCTCACTTGATAACCTTATTTTTGACGAGGGGAAATTAATAGGTTGTATTG
ATGTTGGACGAGTCGGAATCGCAGACCGATACCAGGATCTTGCCATCCTATGGAACTGCCTCGGTGAGTT
TTCTCCTTCATTACAGAAACGGCTTTTTCAAAAATATGGTATTGATAATCCTGATATGAATAAATTGCAG
TTTCATTTGATGCTCGATGAGTTTTTCTAATCAGAATTGGTTAATTGGTTGTAACACTGGCAGAGCATTA
CGCTGACTTGACGGGACGGCGCAAGCTCATGACCAAAATCCCTTAACGTGAGTTACGCGTCGTTCCACTG
AGCGTCAGACCCCGTAGAAAAGATCAAAGGATCTTCTTGAGATCCTTTTTTTCTGCGCGTAATCTGCTGC
TTGCAAACAAAAAAACCACCGCTACCAGCGGTGGTTTGTTTGCCGGATCAAGAGCTACCAACTCTTTTTC
CGAAGGTAACTGGCTTCAGCAGAGCGCAGATACCAAATACTGTCCTTCTAGTGTAGCCGTAGTTAGGCCA
CCACTTCAAGAACTCTGTAGCACCGCCTACATACCTCGCTCTGCTAATCCTGTTACCAGTGGCTGCTGCC
AGTGGCGATAAGTCGTGTCTTACCGGGTTGGACTCAAGACGATAGTTACCGGATAAGGCGCAGCGGTCGG
GCTGAACGGGGGGTTCGTGCACACAGCCCAGCTTGGAGCGAACGACCTACACCGAACTGAGATACCTACA
GCGTGAGCATTGAGAAAGCGCCACGCTTCCCGAAGGGAGAAAGGCGGACAGGTATCCGGTAAGCGGCAGG
GTCGGAACAGGAGAGCGCACGAGGGAGCTTCCAGGGGGAAACGCCTGGTATCTTTATAGTCCTGTCGGGT
TTCGCCACCTCTGACTTGAGCGTCGATTTTTGTGATGCTCGTCAGGGGGGCGGAGCCTATGGAAAAACGC
CAGCAACGCGGCCTTTTTACGGTTCCTGGCCTTTTGCTGGCCTTTTGCTCACATGTT
